>Addgene plasmid #25393 | pCMV-Flag-hMcl-1(S159A) | depositor partial sequence | sequence record 11851 | Author sequence
GATCCGCTAGCGATTACGCCAAGCTCGAAATTAACCCTCACTAAAGGGAACAAAAGCTGGAGCTCCACCG
CGGTGGCGGCCGCCACCATGGATTACAAGGATGACGACGATAAGGCCCGGGCGGATCCACTAGTCCAGTG
TGGTGGAATTGCCCTTATGTTTGGCCTCAAAAGAAACGCGGTAATCGGACTCAACCTCTACTGTGGGGGG
GCCGGCTTGGGGGCCGGCAGCGGCGGCGCCACCCGCCCGGGAGGGCGACTTTTGGCTACGGAGAAGGAGG
CCTCGGCCCGGCGAGAGATAGGGGGAGGGGAGGCCGGCGCGGTGATTGGCGGAAGCGCCGGCGCAAGCCC
CCCGTCCACCCTCACGCCAGACTCCCGGAGGGTCGCGCGGCCGCCGCCCATTGGCGCCGAGGTCCCCGAC
GTCACCGCGACCCCCGCGAGGCTGCTTTTCTTCGCGCCCACCCGCCGCGCGGCGCCGCTTGAGGAGATGG
AAGCCCCGGCCGCTGACGCCATCATGTCGCCCGAAGAGGAGCTGGACGGGTACGAGCCGGAGCCTCTCGG
GAAGCGGCCGGCTGTCCTGCCGCTGCTGGAGTTGGTCGGGGAATCTGGTAATAACACCAGTACGGACGGG
GCACTACCCTCGACGCCGCCGCCAGCAGAGGAGGAGGACGAG
[459 nt withheld, positions 673-1131]
GGCATCAGGAATGTGCTGCTGGCTTTTGCAGGTGTTGCTGGAGTAGGAGCTGGTTTGGCATATCTAATAA
GATTG
