>Addgene plasmid #25393 | pCMV-Flag-hMcl-1(S159A) | addgene partial sequence | sequence record 32127 | 25393 with CMV-F
TGGTTTAGTGACCGTCAGATCCGCTAGCGATTACGCCAAGCTCGAAATTAACCCTCACTAAAGGGAACAA
AAGCTGGAGCTCCACCGCGGTGGCGGCCGCCACCATGGATTACAAGGATGACGACGATAAGGCCCGGGCG
GATCCACTAGTCCAGTGTGGTGGAATTGCCCTTATGTTTGGCCTCAAAAGAAACGCGGTAATCGGACTCA
ACCTCTACTGTGGGGGGGCCGGCTTGGGGGCCGGCAGCGGCGGCGCCACCCGCCCGGGAGGGCGACTTTT
GGCTACGGAGAAGGAGGCCTCGGCCCGGCGAGAGATAGGGGGAGGGGAGGCCGGCGCGGTGATTGGCGGA
AGCGCCGGCGCAAGCCCCCCGTCCACCCTCACGCCAGACTCCCGGAGGGTCGCGCGGCCGCCGCCCATTG
GCGCCGAGGTCCCCGACGTCACCGCGACCCCCGCGAGGCTGCTTTTCTTCGCGCCCACCCGCCGCGCGGC
GCCGCTTGAGGAGATGGAAGCCCCGGCCGCTGACGCCATCATGTCGCCCGAAGAGGAGCTGGACGGGTAC
GAGCCGGAGCCTCTCGGGAAGCGGCCGGCTGTCCTGCCGCTGCTGGAGTTGGTCGGGGAATCTGGTAATA
ACACCAGTACGGACGGGGCACTACCCTCGACGCCGCCGCCAGCAGAGGAGGAGGACGAG
[97 nt withheld, positions 690-786]
