[The description below was written by a language model from this plasmid's Addgene catalogue record.]
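Description:
pCMV-Flag-hMcl-1(S159A) is a mammalian expression plasmid built on the Stratagene pCMV-Tag2A backbone (about 4.3 kb without insert). It carries a roughly 1.1 kb human MCL1 coding sequence cloned between the BamHI and EcoRV sites, both of which remain intact. As the plasmid name and the CMV forward sequencing primer indicate, expression is driven by the cytomegalovirus immediate-early promoter, a strong constitutive promoter in most mammalian cell lines. The backbone supplies an N-terminal Flag epitope fused in frame to Mcl-1, so the protein can be detected or immunoprecipitated with anti-Flag antibodies independently of endogenous Mcl-1. The plasmid is maintained in E. coli at high copy number under kanamycin selection. No feature table is provided, so other backbone elements, such as the replication origin, polyadenylation signal and any mammalian selection marker, are not documented in this record.

The insert encodes MCL1, an anti-apoptotic BCL2 family member, with serine 159 changed to alanine. Replacing a serine with alanine removes a potential phosphate acceptor, so constructs of this type are generally used as non-phosphorylatable mutants to test how modification at that residue affects protein behaviour. The record itself does not state the intended experiment and lists the construct as unpublished. The depositor notes that the sequence differs from the NCBI reference in two other places, a deletion of E168 and a D173E substitution. The depositor attributes these to an outdated reference and reports that the construct functions normally. Users comparing residue numbering or designing further mutants should take these differences into account.
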