Addgene plasmid #25393: pCMV-Flag-hMcl-1(S159A)
Depositing lab: Roger Davis. Depositing organization: University of Massachusetts, Worcester.
Backbone
  Vector backbone: pCMV-Tag2A
  Backbone manufacturer: Stratagene
  Backbone size w/o insert (bp): 4300
  Vector type: Mammalian Expression
Growth in bacteria
  Bacterial resistance: Kanamycin, 50 μg/mL
  Growth temperature: 37°C
  Growth strain: DH5alpha
  Copy number: High Copy
Gene/Insert
  Gene/Insert name: MCL1
  Species: H. sapiens (human)
  Insert size (bp): 1100
  Mutation: changed Serine 159 to Alanine
  GenBank ID: NM_021960
  Entrez Gene: MCL1 (a.k.a. BCL2L3, EAT, MCL1-ES, MCL1L, MCL1S, Mcl-1, TM, bcl2-L-3, mcl1/EAT)
  Tag / fusion protein: Flag (N terminal on backbone)
  Cloning method: Restriction Enzyme; 5′ cloning site Bam HI (not destroyed); 3′ cloning site EcoRV (not destroyed)
  Sequencing primers: 5′ CMV Forward
Terms and licenses: Academic/Nonprofit Terms; Industry Terms: Not Available to Industry
Depositor comments: unpublished There are a few mismatches between the sequence provided and the existing NCBI sequence, specifically - E168 deletion and D173E mutation. The construct works fine and the mismatches are probably due to outdated reference sequence in NCBI.
How to cite: pCMV-Flag-hMcl-1(S159A) was a gift from Roger Davis (Addgene plasmid # 25393 ; http://n2t.net/addgene:25393 ; RRID:Addgene_25393)
